>Addgene plasmid #196675 | pAAV_SynP_DIO_tAKARα _WPRE | addgene full sequence | sequence record 385129 | Addgene NGS Result
ACATGTCCTGCAGGCAGCTGCGCGCTCGCTCGCTCACTGAGGCCGCCCGGGCGTCGGGCGACCTTTGGTC
GCCCGGCCTCAGTGAGCGAGCGAGCGCGCAGAGAGGGAGTGGCCAACTCCATCACTAGGGGTTCCTGCGG
CCGCACGCGTTAACTGCAGAGGGCCCTGCGTATGAGTGCAAGTGGGTTTTAGGACCAGGATGAGGCGGGG
TGGGGGTGCCTACCTGACGACCGACCCCGACCCACTGGACAAGCACCCAACCCCCATTCCCCAAATTGCG
CATCCCCTATCAGAGAGGGGGAGGGGAAACAGGATGCGGCGAGGCGCGTGCGCACTGCCAGCTTCAGCAC
CGCGGACAGTGCCTTCGCCCCCGCCTGGCGGCGCGCGCCACCGCCGCCTCAGCACTGAAGGCGCGCTGAC
GTCACTCGCCGGTCCCCCGCAAACTCCCCTTCCCGGCCACCTTGGTCGCGTCCGCGCCGCCGCCGGCCCA
GCCGGACCGCACCACGCGAGGCGCGAGATAGGGGGGCACGGGCGCGACCATCTGCGCTGCGGCGCCGGCG
ACTCAGCGCTGCCTCAGTCTGCGGTGGGCAGCGGAGGAGTCGTGTCGTGCCTGAGAGCGCGTCCGGAATA
ACTTCGTATAGGATACTTTATACGAAGTTATGCAGAATGGTAGCTGGATTGTAGCTGCTATTAGCAATAT
GAAACCTCTTAATAACTTCGTATAGCATACATTATACGAAGTTATGGCGCGCCAAGCTTACCGGTGGATC
CTTACAAGCCCTGCTTAGCGAGTGCAGCAGTGACATCCTCAGCCAAAGTGGCAAGCTGAGGAGATTCGAG
CAGGTTGATGCTTCCAGACGAGGAGACATTGCTGAGTCGTCGGGGTGATGCCACGCTGGATCTGCCTGGG
GACTGTGTAATGATCTCAGCCCCATGGTCCACACGGGCTTTAGCATGCTCTCTGAAGTTCAACTTTTGGC
TGTCAATCTTGACATTACCACCTCCAGGTACATGATGAGCATTATCAAGAGAACCAACTTTAGCTTGGGC
CTTTTCTTTGAAATCTAGTTTTACACTCTCAATTTTCACACGTCCGCCACCTGGCCTGTGGCGGATGTTC
TTCAGAGAGCCACATTTGGATGTCACATGGCTTAGGTCTATTTTCTTGGTAACAATTTGTACCTGCCCCC
CTTTAGGCTGGTATTTGATGTTGTCTGTTGATCCGATTTTGGATTTGACATTCTTCAGGTCTGGCAGTGG
TTGGTTAATAAGCCGAAGCTGCTTGGGAGTCGCAGGAGATTTTGGAGGAGTACGTATGATGGCGACCTTC
TTCTCACTCGGCACCAAGATGGCAGACTTGGGGGTTCCTGGGGTACCCTTGTACACTCCGGACTCGATGT
TGTGGCGGATCTTGAAGTTCACCTTGATGCCGTTCTTCTGCTTGTCGGCCATGATATAGACGTTGACGCT
GTTCCAGTTGTACTCCAGCTTGTGCCCCAGGATGTTGCCGTCCTCCTTGAAGTCGATGCCCTTCAGCTCG
ATGCGGTTCACCAGGGTGTCGCCCTCGAACTTCACCTCGGCGCGGGTCTTGTAGTTGCCGTCGTCCTTGA
AGAAGATGGTGCGCTCCTGGACGTAGCCTTCGGGCATGGCGGACTTGAAGAAGTCGTGCTGCTTCATGTG
GTCGGGGTAGCGGGCGAAGCACATCAGGCCGTAGCCGAAGGTGGTCACGAGGGTGGGCCAGGGCACGGGC
AGCTTGCCGGTGGTGCAGATGAGCTTCAGGGTCAGCTTGCCGTAGGTGGCATCGCCCTCGCCCTCGCCGG
ACACGCTGAACTTGTGGCCGTTTACGTCGCCGTCCAGCTCGACCAGGATGGGCACCACCCCGGTGAACAG
CTCCTCGCCCTTGCTCACCATTGAACCTCCAGTTCCACCCTTGTATAGCTCGTCCATGCCGAGAGTGATC
CCGGCGGCGGTCACTCTCTCCAGCAGGACCATGTGATCGCGCTTCTCGTTGGGGTCTTTGCTCAGGGCGG
ACTGGTAGCTCAGGTAGTGGTTGTCGGGCAGCAGCACGGGGCCGTCGCCGATGGGGGTGTTCTGCTGGTA
GTGGTCGGCGAGCTGCACGCTGCCCATGAGCTCGCTGCCGCCGGTGCCGCCGTCCACCAGGGTGGCGCGA
CGCAGGCCCTTGGTGCTGCCCTCGCCGCTGCCTGGCTTACCTGCAGAGCGATCAACTTTGTTCTGCTCGA
GGCACTGCTTAAATTTGTCGTTTATGAAAATGACCAGAGATAAAATATCTGATTCCACGCCTACACCAAC
GGTTATTTCATCACCTTGAGACAGTAACTGATTGCTGTTCTTCTCGACTTTTTGCCCATTTAACCAGGTC
CCATTAGTGGAAATGTCATTCAATAAAAGGTTACCGTCTTCTCCTAGTAGTATTTGGAAATGCTTATTTG
ACAGTCTTGAAATGTTTCCTAAATGATAGTCACAGGCTGGGTTTCTACCAAATGTCCAAACTTTCTTTAT
GGATCGTTTTTCCTTAAGCACTTGTGAAATATCAGCTGACAAATCTCGGATGGGAATTTGACCCGTGGTA
CAAATGACCCTGCACACAATGTTTTCGCCGATCTGTTCTTGAGAAAACTTATGCATGCGGGCGGCGGTCA
CGAACTCCAGCAGGACCATGTGATCGCGCTTCTCGTTGGGGTCTTTGCTCAGCTTGGACTGGGTGCTCAG
GTAGTGGTTGTCGGGCAGCAGCACGGGGCCGTCGCCGATGGGGGTGTTCTGCTGGTAGTGGTCGGCGAGC
TGCACGCTGCCGTCCTCGATGTTGTGGCGGATCTTGAAGTTCACCTTGATGCCGTTCTTCTGCTTGTCGG
CCATGATATAGACGTTGTGGCTGTTGTAGTTGTACTCCAGCTTGTGCCCCAGGATGTTGCCGTCCTCCTT
GAAGTCGATGCCCTTCAGCTCGATGCGGTTCACCAGGGTGTCGCCCTCGAACTTCACCTCGGCGCGGGTC
TTGTAGTTGCCGTCGTCCTTGAAGAAGATGGTGCGCTCCTGGACGTAGCCTTCGGGCATGGCGGACTTGA
AGAAGTCGTGCTGCTTCATGTGGTCGGGGTAGCGGCTGAAGCACTGCACGCCGTAGGTCAGGGTGGTCAC
GAGGGTGGGCCAGGGCACGGGCAGCTTGCCGGTGGTGCAGATGAACTTCAGGGTCAGCTTGCCGTAGGTG
GCATCGCCCTCGCCCTCGCCGGACACGCTGAACTTGTGGCCGTTTACGTCGCCGTCCAGCTCGACCAGGA
TGGGCACCACCCCGGTGAACAGCTCCTCGCCCTTGCTCACCATGGTGGCGACCGGTCTCGAGCCCGGGAA
TTCAATCGATAGAACCGAGGTGCGGTGGCTCTAGAGTCGACGCTAGCATAACTTCGTATAAAGTATCCTA
TACGAAGTTATTTGCCTTAACCCAGAAATTATCACTGTTATTCTTTAGAATGGTGCAAAGAATAACTTCG
TATAATGTATGCTATACGAAGTTATGAATTCGATATCAAGCTTATCGATAATCAACCTCTGGATTACAAA
ATTTGTGAAAGATTGACTGGTATTCTTAACTATGTTGCTCCTTTTACGCTATGTGGATACGCTGCTTTAA
TGCCTTTGTATCATGCTATTGCTTCCCGTATGGCTTTCATTTTCTCCTCCTTGTATAAATCCTGGTTGCT
GTCTCTTTATGAGGAGTTGTGGCCCGTTGTCAGGCAACGTGGCGTGGTGTGCACTGTGTTTGCTGACGCA
ACCCCCACTGGTTGGGGCATTGCCACCACCTGTCAGCTCCTTTCCGGGACTTTCGCTTTCCCCCTCCCTA
TTGCCACGGCGGAACTCATCGCCGCCTGCCTTGCCCGCTGCTGGACAGGGGCTCGGCTGTTGGGCACTGA
CAATTCCGTGGTGTTGTCGGGGAAATCATCGTCCTTTCCTTGGCTGCTCGCCTATGTTGCCACCTGGATT
CTGCGCGGGACGTCCTTCTGCTACGTCCCTTCGGCCCTCAATCCAGCGGACCTTCCTTCCCGCGGCCTGC
TGCCGGCTCTGCGGCCTCTTCCGCGTCTTCGCCTTCGCCCTCAGACGAGTCGGATCTCCCTTTGGGCCGC
CTCCCCGCATCGATACCGAGCGCTGCTCGAGAGATCTACGGGTGGCATCCCTGTGACCCCTCCCCAGTGC
CTCTCCTGGCCCTGGAAGTTGCCACTCCAGTGCCCACCAGCCTTGTCCTAATAAAATTAAGTTGCATCAT
TTTGTCTGACTAGGTGTCCTTCTATAATATTATGGGGTGGAGGGGGGTGGTATGGAGCAAGGGGCAAGTT
GGGAAGACAACCTGTAGGGCCTGCGGGGTCTATTGGGAACCAAGCTGGAGTGCAGTGGCACAATCTTGGC
TCACTGCAATCTCCGCCTCCTGGGTTCAAGCGATTCTCCTGCCTCAGCCTCCCGAGTTGTTGGGATTCCA
GGCATGCATGACCAGGCTCAGCTAATTTTTGTTTTTTTGGTAGAGACGGGGTTTCACCATATTGGCCAGG
CTGGTCTCCAACTCCTAATCTCAGGTGATCTACCCACCTTGGCCTCCCAAATTGCTGGGATTACAGGCGT
GAACCACTGCTCCCTTCCCTGTCCTTCTGATTTTGTAGGTAACCACGTGCGGACCGAGCGGCCGCAGGAA
CCCCTAGTGATGGAGTTGGCCACTCCCTCTCTGCGCGCTCGCTCGCTCACTGAGGCCGGGCGACCAAAGG
TCGCCCGACGCCCGGGCTTTGCCCGGGCGGCCTCAGTGAGCGAGCGAGCGCGCAGCTGCCTGCAGGGGCG
CCTGATGCGGTATTTTCTCCTTACGCATCTGTGCGGTATTTCACACCGCATA
[95 nt withheld, positions 4883-4977]
T
[46 nt withheld, positions 4979-5024]
C
[141 nt withheld, positions 5026-5166]
CCTTTGACGTTGGAGTCCACGTTCTTT
[37 nt withheld, positions 5194-5230]
ACTCTATCTCGGGCTATTCTTTTGATTTATAAGGGATTTTGCCGATTTCGGTCTATTGGTTAAAAAATGA
GCTGATTTAACAAAAATTTAACGCGAATTTTAACAAAATATTAACGTTTACAATTTTATGGTGCACTCTC
AGTACAATCTGCTCTGATGCCGCATAGTTAAGCCAGCCCCGACACCCGCCAACACCCGCTGACGCGCCCT
GACGGGCTTGTCTGCTCCCGGCATCCGCTTACAGACAAGCTGTGACCGTCTCCGGGAGCTGCATGTGTCA
GAGGTTTTCACCGTCATCACCGAAACGCGCGAGACGAAAGGGCCTCGTGATACGCCTATTTTTATAGGTT
AATGTCATGATAATAATGGTTTCTTAGACGTCAGGTGGCACTTTTCGGGGAAATGTGCGCGGAACCCCTA
TTTGTTTATTTTTCTAAATACATTCAAATATGTATCCGCTCATGAGACAATAACCCTGATAAATGCTTCA
ATAATATTGAAAAAGGAAGAGTATGAGTATTCAACATTTCCGTGTCGCCCTTATTCCCTTTTTTGCGGCA
TTTTGCCTTCCTGTTTTTGCTCACCCAGAAACGCTGGTGAAAGTAAAAGATGCTGAAGATCAGTTGGGTG
CACGAGTGGGTTACATCGAACTGGATCTCAACAGCGGTAAGATCCTTGAGAGTTTTCGCCCCGAAGAACG
TTTTCCAATGATGAGCACTTTTAAAGTTCTGCTATGTGGCGCGGTATTATCCCGTATTGACGCCGGGCAA
GAGCAACTCGGTCGCCGCATACACTATTCTCAGAATGACTTGGTTGAGTACTCACCAGTCACAGAAAAGC
ATCTTACGGATGGCATGACAGTAAGAGAATTATGCAGTGCTGCCATAACCATGAGTGATAACACTGCGGC
CAACTTACTTCTGACAACGATCGGAGGACCGAAGGAGCTAACCGCTTTTTTGCACAACATGGGGGATCAT
GTAACTCGCCTTGATCGTTGGGAACCGGAGCTGAATGAAGCCATACCAAACGACGAGCGTGACACCACGA
TGCCTGTAGCAATGGCAACAACGTTGCGCAAACTATTAACTGGCGAACTACTTACTCTAGCTTCCCGGCA
ACAATTAATAGACTGGATGGAGGCGGATAAAGTTGCAGGACCACTTCTGCGCTCGGCCCTTCCGGCTGGC
TGGTTTATTGCTGATAAATCTGGAGCCGGTGAGCGTGGGTCTCGCGGTATCATTGCAGCACTGGGGCCAG
ATGGTAAGCCCTCCCGTATCGTAGTTATCTACACGACGGGGAGTCAGGCAACTATGGATGAACGAAATAG
ACAGATCGCTGAGATAGGTGCCTCACTGATTAAGCATTGGTAACTGTCAGACCAAGTTTACTCATATATA
CTTTAGATTGATTTAAAACTTCATTTTTAATTTAAAAGGATCTAGGTGAAGATCCTTTTTGATAATCTCA
TGACCAAAATCCCTTAACGTGAGTTTTCGTTCCACTGAGCGTCAGACCCCGTAGAAAAGATCAAAGGATC
TTCTTGAGATCCTTTTTTTCTGCGCGTAATCTGCTGCTTGCAAACAAAAAAACCACCGCTACCAGCGGTG
GTTTGTTTGCCGGATCAAGAGCTACCAACTCTTTTTCCGAAGGTAACTGGCTTCAGCAGAGCGCAGATAC
CAAATACTGTTCTTCTAGTGTAGCCGTAGTTAGGCCACCACTTCAAGAACTCTGTAGCACCGCCTACATA
CCTCGCTCTGCTAATCCTGTTACCAGTGGCTGCTGCCAGTGGCGATAAGTCGTGTCTTACCGGGTTGGAC
TCAAGACGATAGTTACCGGATAAGGCGCAGCGGTCGGGCTGAACGGGGGGTTCGTGCACACAGCCCAGCT
TGGAGCGAACGACCTACACCGAACTGAGATACCTACAGCGTGAGCTATGAGAAAGCGCCACGCTTCCCGA
AGGGAGAAAGGCGGACAGGTATCCGGTAAGCGGCAGGGTCGGAACAGGAGAGCGCACGAGGGAGCTTCCA
GGGGGAAACGCCTGGTATCTTTATAGTCCTGTCGGGTTTCGCCACCTCTGACTTGAGCGTCGATTTTTGT
GATGCTCGTCAGGGGGGCGGAGCCTATGGAAAAACGCCAGCAACGCGGCCTTTTTACGGTTCCTGGCCTT
TTGCTGGCCTTTTGCTC
Features (pLannotate 1.2.2; 24 found; start..end, strand, type, name):
     18..45      +  repeat_region  AAV2 ITR (fragment): inverted terminal repeat of adeno-associated virus serotype 2 inverted
     74..101     +  repeat_region  AAV2 ITR (fragment): inverted terminal repeat of adeno-associated virus serotype 2 inverted
    175..620     +  promoter       hSyn promoter: human synapsin I promoter; confers neuron-specific expression (Kügler et al., 2003)
    628..661     +  protein_bind   lox2272: Cre-mediated recombination occurs in the 8-bp core sequence (GGATACTT). lox2272 sites are compatible with each other, but incompatible with loxP or loxN sites (Lee and Saito, 1988). Cre recombinase
    662..711     -  intron         β-globin intron (fragment): internally truncated intron from human β-globin
    712..745     +  protein_bind   loxP: Cre-mediated recombination occurs in the 8-bp core sequence (GCATACAT). Cre recombinase
    775..1374    -  CDS            MAPT (fragment): TAU_SPECI - Experimental evidence at protein level: Swiss-Prot protein existence level 1. Promotes microtubule assembly and stability, and might be involved in the establishment and maintenance of neuronal polarity. The C-terminus binds axonal microtubules while the N-terminus binds neural plasma membrane components, suggesting that tau functions as a linker protein between both. Axonal polarity is predetermined by tau localization (in the neuronal cell) in the domain of the cell body defined by the centrosome. The short isoforms allow plasticity of the cytoskeleton whereas the longer isoforms
   1393..2120    -  CDS            cp173Venus (fragment): circularly permuted form of the Venus yellow fluorescent protein (Nagai et al., 2004) efficient FRET acceptor for CFP
   2218..2640    -  CDS            RAD53 (fragment): RAD53_YEAST - Also known as MEC2, SAD1, SPK1. Experimental evidence at protein level: Swiss-Prot protein existence level 1. Controls S-phase checkpoint as well as G1 and G2 DNA damage checkpoints. Phosphorylates proteins on serine, threonine, and tyrosine. Prevents entry into anaphase and mitotic exit after DNA damage via regulation of the Polo kinase CDC5. Seems to be involved in the phosphorylation of RPH1. From Saccharomyces cerevisiae (strain ATCC 204508 / S288c) (Baker's yeast).
   2650..3327    -  CDS            (3-F)Tyr-EGFP: (3-F)Tyr-EGFP is a basic (constitutively fluorescent) green fluorescent protein published in 2004, derived from Aequorea victoria.
   3408..3441    -  protein_bind   lox2272: Cre-mediated recombination occurs in the 8-bp core sequence (GGATACTT). lox2272 sites are compatible with each other, but incompatible with loxP or loxN sites (Lee and Saito, 1988). Cre recombinase
   3442..3491    -  intron         β-globin intron (fragment): internally truncated intron from human β-globin
   3492..3525    -  protein_bind   loxP: Cre-mediated recombination occurs in the 8-bp core sequence (GCATACAT). Cre recombinase
   3526..3550    +  misc_feature   MCS (fragment): pBluescript multiple cloning site
   3550..4138    +  misc_feature   WPRE: woodchuck hepatitis virus posttranscriptional regulatory element
   4170..4646    +  polyA_signal   hGH poly(A) signal: human growth hormone polyadenylation signal
   4686..4826    +  repeat_region  AAV2 ITR: inverted terminal repeat of adeno-associated virus serotype 2 inverted
   4831..4882    -  misc_feature   bom (fragment): basis of mobility region from pBR322
   4901..5356    +  rep_origin     f1 ori (sequence partly withheld): f1 bacteriophage origin of replication; arrow indicates direction of (+) strand synthesis
   5357..5406    -  misc_feature   bom (fragment): basis of mobility region from pBR322
   5508..5543    -  CDS            rop (fragment): Rop protein, which maintains plasmids at low copy number; rop
   5638..5742    +  promoter       AmpR promoter: bla
   5743..6603    +  CDS            AmpR: β-lactamase; bla; confers resistance to ampicillin, carbenicillin, and related antibiotics
   6774..7362    +  rep_origin     ori: high-copy-number ColE1/pMB1/pBR322/pUC origin of replication
