[The description below was written by a language model from this plasmid's Addgene catalogue record and pLannotate feature annotations shown in this document.]
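Description:
pAAV_SynP_DIO_tAKARα_WPRE is a 7.4 kb AAV transfer plasmid for Cre-dependent expression in neurons of tAKARα, a synthetic, genetically encoded sensor of protein kinase A activity. It is propagated in E. coli through a high-copy ColE1/pUC-type origin and selected with ampicillin (β-lactamase under its own promoter). An f1 phage origin is also present. The expression unit is flanked by AAV2 inverted terminal repeats, which allow the cassette to be packaged into recombinant AAV particles. The annotation detects the right ITR in full and the left one only as short fragments. That pattern may reflect the difficulty of sequencing or annotating these repeats, and the record does not resolve it.

Between the ITRs, the human synapsin I promoter restricts expression to neurons. It is followed by a DIO (double-floxed inverted orientation) cassette, in which paired lox2272 and loxP sites in opposing orientations bracket the roughly 2.6 kb tAKARα coding sequence, placed antisense to the promoter. Without Cre no functional transcript is produced. Cre recombination inverts the insert and then locks it in the sense orientation. Annotated segments of the insert comprise an EGFP-like green fluorescent protein, a fragment matching yeast RAD53 (presumably a phosphopeptide-binding domain), a circularly permuted Venus-related protein, and a fragment of the microtubule-binding protein tau (MAPT). This layout fits a donor/acceptor kinase-activity reporter fused to a tau-derived element, though the record does not explain the role of each part. A WPRE and the human growth hormone polyadenylation signal follow, enhancing transcript stability and processing. The construct is intended for viral delivery to Cre-defined neuronal populations to monitor PKA signalling, and the associated study concerns striatal neurons.
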