Addgene plasmid #196675: pAAV_SynP_DIO_tAKARα _WPRE
Purpose: AAV plasmid for mammalian Cre-dependent expression of tAKARα (genetically encoded sensor for protein kinase A).
Depositing lab: Haining Zhong. Depositing organization: Oregon Health & Science University. Publication: Locomotion activates PKA through dopamine and adenosine in striatal neurons. Ma L, Day-Cooney J, Benavides OJ, Muniak MA, Qin M, Ding JB, Mao T, Zhong H. Nature. 2022 Nov;611(7937):762-768. doi: 10.1038/s41586-022-05407-4. Epub 2022 Nov 9. PubMed 36352228.
Backbone
  Vector backbone: pAAV w SynP, DIO cassette and WPRE
  Total vector size (bp): 7417
  Vector type: Mammalian Expression, AAV, Cre/Lox
Growth in bacteria
  Bacterial resistance: Ampicillin, 100 μg/mL
  Growth temperature: 30°C
  Growth strain: NEB Stable
  Copy number: High Copy
Gene/Insert
  Gene/Insert name: tAKARα
  Species: Synthetic
  Insert size (bp): 2562
Terms and licenses: Academic/Nonprofit Terms; Industry Terms: Not Available to Industry
How to cite: pAAV_SynP_DIO_tAKARα _WPRE was a gift from Haining Zhong (Addgene plasmid # 196675 ; http://n2t.net/addgene:196675 ; RRID:Addgene_196675)
